Addgene plasmid #168058: pFA6a-link-ymVenus-URA3
Purpose: Replaces Addgene plasmid 118459. Yeast tagging vector to create a gene fusion with yeast optimized mVenus with CaUra3 selection; Contains the linker region at the 5’ end of the FP
Depositing lab: Bas Teusink. Depositing organization: Vrije Universiteit Amsterdam. Publication: In vivo characterisation of fluorescent proteins in budding yeast. Botman D, de Groot DH, Schmidt P, Goedhart J, Teusink B. Sci Rep. 2019 Feb 19;9(1):2234. doi: 10.1038/s41598-019-38913-z. PubMed 30783202.
Backbone
  Vector backbone: pFA6a
  Vector type: Yeast Expression
  Selectable markers: URA3
Growth in bacteria
  Bacterial resistance: Ampicillin, 100 μg/mL
  Growth temperature: 37°C
  Growth strain: DH5alpha
  Copy number: High Copy
Gene/Insert
  Gene/Insert name: ymVenus
  Species: Synthetic
  Tag / fusion protein: ymVenus
  Cloning method: Restriction Enzyme; 5′ cloning site Unknown (unknown if destroyed); 3′ cloning site Unknown (unknown if destroyed)
Terms and licenses: Academic/Nonprofit Terms; Industry Terms: Not Available to Industry
How to cite: pFA6a-link-ymVenus-URA3 was a gift from Bas Teusink (Addgene plasmid # 168058 ; http://n2t.net/addgene:168058 ; RRID:Addgene_168058)
