[The description below was written by a language model from this plasmid's Addgene catalogue record and pLannotate feature annotations shown in this document.]
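Description:
pFA6a-link-ymVenus-URA3 is a 4,920 bp yeast tagging vector built on the pFA6a backbone, used to create a fusion between a chromosomal gene and a yeast codon-optimised mVenus yellow fluorescent protein. It is maintained in E. coli through a high-copy ColE1/pUC-type origin and the β-lactamase (AmpR) gene with its native promoter. No yeast replication origin or centromere is annotated, which fits a plasmid that supplies an integrating cassette rather than replicating in yeast. Vectors of this family are normally used as PCR templates. Short rop, bom and lacI fragments are backbone remnants, and SP6 and T7 promoters flank the cassette.

The payload has two modules in the same orientation. The first is the fluorescent protein open reading frame followed by the S. cerevisiae ADH1 terminator. It has no yeast promoter of its own, so expression depends on in-frame fusion to the target gene under that gene's native regulation. The automated annotation labels this ORF as yeGFP, which most likely reflects the close similarity among GFP derivatives, since the catalogue identifies it as ymVenus. A linker region sits at the 5′ end of the fluorescent protein according to the record, though it is not annotated separately. The second module is a URA3 marker driven by the Ashbya gossypii TEF promoter and closed by the TEF terminator, allowing selection of integrants by uracil prototrophy. The catalogue describes this marker as CaUra3, whereas the annotation tool matched it to the S. cerevisiae protein, probably by homology.

The two feature tables, from the depositor sequence and the repository's sequencing result, contain the same features at different start coordinates. The plasmid replaces an earlier deposited version and belongs to a set used to characterise fluorescent proteins in budding yeast.
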