Features (pLannotate 1.2.2; 13 found; start..end, strand, type, name):
    568..672     -  promoter       AmpR promoter: bla
    767..802     +  CDS            rop (fragment): Rop protein, which maintains plasmids at low copy number; rop
    904..955     +  misc_feature   bom (fragment): basis of mobility region from pBR322
   1018..1036    +  promoter       SP6 promoter: promoter for bacteriophage SP6 RNA polymerase
   1106..1822    +  CDS            yeGFP: yeast-enhanced green fluorescent protein codons optimized for translation in S. cerevisiae and C. albicans
   1863..2050    +  terminator     ADH1 terminator: S. cerevisiae ADH1; transcription terminator for the S. cerevisiae alcohol dehydrogenase 1 (ADH1) gene
   2125..2468    +  promoter       TEF promoter: Ashbya gossypii TEF promoter
   2487..3275    +  CDS            URA3: PYRF_YEAST - Experimental evidence at protein level: Swiss-Prot protein existence level 1. From Saccharomyces cerevisiae (strain ATCC 204508 / S288c) (Baker's yeast).
   3287..3484    +  terminator     TEF terminator: Ashbya gossypii TEF terminator
   3592..3610    -  promoter       T7 promoter: promoter for bacteriophage T7 RNA polymerase
   3632..3685    -  CDS            lacI (fragment): lac repressor; lacI; The lac repressor binds to the lac operator to inhibit transcription in E. coli. This inhibition can be relieved by adding lactose or isopropyl-β-D-thiogalactopyranoside (IPTG).
   3868..4456    -  rep_origin     ori: high-copy-number ColE1/pMB1/pBR322/pUC origin of replication
   4627..567     -  CDS            AmpR (across the origin): β-lactamase; bla; confers resistance to ampicillin, carbenicillin, and related antibiotics
>Addgene plasmid #168058 | pFA6a-link-ymVenus-URA3 | depositor full sequence | sequence record 326034 | pFA6a-link-ymVenus-URA3 sequence 4920 bps
GCGCAACGTTGTTGCCATTGCTACAGGCATCGTGGTGTCACGCTCGTCGTTTGGTATGGCTTCATTCAGC
TCCGGTTCCCAACGATCAAGGCGAGTTACATGATCCCCCATGTTGTGCAAAAAAGCGGTTAGCTCCTTCG
GTCCTCCGATCGTTGTCAGAAGTAAGTTGGCCGCAGTGTTATCACTCATGGTTATGGCAGCACTGCATAA
TTCTCTTACTGTCATGCCATCCGTAAGATGCTTTTCTGTGACTGGTGAGTACTCAACCAAGTCATTCTGA
GAATAGTGTATGCGGCGACCGAGTTGCTCTTGCCCGGCGTCAATACGGGATAATACCGCGCCACATAGCA
GAACTTTAAAAGTGCTCATCATTGGAAAACGTTCTTCGGGGCGAAAACTCTCAAGGATCTTACCGCTGTT
GAGATCCAGTTCGATGTAACCCACTCGTGCACCCAACTGATCTTCAGCATCTTTTACTTTCACCAGCGTT
TCTGGGTGAGCAAAAACAGGAAGGCAAAATGCCGCAAAAAAGGGAATAAGGGCGACACGGAAATGTTGAA
TACTCATACTCTTCCTTTTTCAATATTATTGAAGCATTTATCAGGGTTATTGTCTCATGAGCGGATACAT
ATTTGAATGTATTTAGAAAAATAAACAAATAGGGGTTCCGCGCACATTTCCCCGAAAAGTGCCACCTGAC
GTCTAAGAAACCATTATTATCATGACATTAACCTATAAAAATAGGCGTATCACGAGGCCCTTTCGTCTCG
CGCGTTTCGGTGATGACGGTGAAAACCTCTGACACATGCAGCTCCCGGAGACGGTCACAGCTTGTCTGTA
AGCGGATGCCGGGAGCAGACAAGCCCGTCAGGGCGCGTCAGCGGGTGTTGGCGGGTGTCGGGGCTGGCTT
AACTATGCGGCATCAGAGCAGATTGTACTGAGAGTGCACCATATGGACATATTGTCGTTAGAACGCGGCT
ACAATTAATACATAACCTTATGTATCATACACATACGATTTAGGTGACACTATAGAACGCGGCCGCCAGC
TGAAGCTTCGTACGCTGCAGGTCGACGGATCGGTGACGGTGCTGGTTTAATTAACATGTCTAAAGGTGAA
GAATTATTCACTGGTGTTGTCCCAATTTTGGTTGAATTAGATGGTGATGTTAATGGTCACAAATTTTCTG
TCTCCGGTGAAGGTGAAGGTGATGCTACTTACGGTAAATTGACCTTAAAATTGATTTGTACTACTGGTAA
ATTGCCAGTTCCATGGCCAACCTTAGTCACTACTTTAGGTTATGGTTTGCAATGTTTTGCTAGATACCCA
GATCATATGAAACAACATGACTTTTTCAAGTCTGCCATGCCAGAAGGTTATGTTCAAGAAAGAACTATTT
TTTTCAAAGATGACGGTAACTACAAGACCAGAGCTGAAGTCAAGTTTGAAGGTGATACCTTAGTTAATAG
AATCGAATTAAAAGGTATTGATTTTAAAGAAGATGGTAACATTTTAGGTCACAAATTGGAATACAACTAT
AACTCTCACAATGTTTACATCACTGCTGACAAACAAAAGAATGGTATCAAAGCTAACTTCAAAATTAGAC
ACAACATTGAAGATGGTGGTGTTCAATTAGCTGACCATTATCAACAAAATACTCCAATTGGTGATGGTCC
AGTCTTGTTACCAGACAACCATTACTTATCCTATCAATCTAAATTATCCAAAGATCCAAACGAAAAGAGA
GACCACATGGTCTTGTTAGAATTTGTTACTGCTGCTGGTATTACCCATGGTATGGATGAATTGTACAAAT
AAGCGGCCGCCTCGAGGTCGACGGCGCGCCACTTCTAAATAAGCGAATTTCTTATGATTTATGATTTTTA
TTATTAAATAAGTTATAAAAAAAATAAGTGTATACAAATTTTAAAGTGACTCTTAGGTTTTAAAACGAAA
ATTCTTATTCTTGAGTAACTCTTTCCTGTAGGTCAGGTTGCTTTCTCAGGTATAGTATGAGGTCGCTCTT
ATTGACCACACCTCTACCGGCAGATCCGCTAGGGATAACAGGGTAATATAGATCTGTTTAGCTTGCCTCG
TCCCCGCCGGGTCACCCGGCCAGCGACATGGAGGCCCAGAATACCCTCCTTGACAGTCTTGACGTGCGCA
GCTCAGGGGCATGATGTGACTGTCGCCCGTACATTTAGCCCATACATCCCCATGTATAATCATTTGCATC
CATACATTTTGATGGCCGCACGGCGCGAAGCAAAAATTACGGCTCCTCGCTGCAGACCTGCGAGCAGGGA
AACGCTCCCCTCACAGACGCGTTGAATTGTCCCCACGCCGCGCCCCTGTAGAGAAATATAAAAGGTTAGG
ATTTGCCACTGAGGTTCTTCTTTCATATACTTCCTTTTAAAATCTTGCTAGGATACAGTTCTCACATCAC
ATCCGAACATAAACAACCATGACAGTCAACACTAAGACCTATAGTGAGAGAGCAGAAACTCATGCCTCAC
CAGTAGCACAGCGATTATTTCGATTAATGGAACTGAAGAAAACCAATTTATGTGCATCAATTGACGTTGA
TACCACTAAGGAATTCCTTGAATTAATTGATAAATTAGGTCCTTATGTATGCTTAATCAAGACTCATATT
GATATAATCAATGATTTTTCCTATGAATCCACTATTGAACCATTATTAGAACTTTCACGTAAACATCAAT
TTATGATTTTTGAAGATAGAAAATTTGCTGATATTGGTAATACCGTAAAGAAACAATATATTGGTGGAGT
TTATAAAATTAGTAGTTGGGCAGATATTACCAATGCTCATGGTGTCACTGGGAATGGAGTGGTTGAAGGA
TTAAAACAGGGAGCTAAAGAAACCACCACCAACCAAGAGCCAAGAGGGTTATTGATGTTAGCTGAATTAT
CATCAGTGGGATCATTAGCATATGGAGAATATTCTCAAAAAACTGTTGAAATTGCTAAATCCGATAAGGA
ATTTGTTATTGGATTTATTGCCCAACGTGATATGGGTGGCCAAGAAGAAGGATTTGATTGGCTTATTATG
ACACCTGGAGTTGGATTAGATGATAAAGGTGATGGATTAGGACAACAATATAGAACTGTTGATGAAGTTG
TTAGCACTGGAACTGATATTATCATTGTTGGTAGAGGATTGTTTGGTAAAGGAAGAGATCCAGATATTGA
AGGTAAAAGGTATAGAAATGCTGGTTGGAATGCTTATTTGAAAAAGACTGGCCAATTATAATCAGTACTG
ACAATAAAAAGATTCTTGTTTTCAAGAACTTGTCATTTGTATAGTTTTTTTATATTGTAGTTGTTCTATT
TTAATCAAATGTTAGCGTGATTTATATTTTTTTTCGCCTCGACATCATCTGCCCAGATGCGAAGTTAAGT
GCGCAGAAAGTAATATCATGCGTCAATCGTATGTGAATGCTGGTCGCTATACTGCTGTCGATTCGATACT
AACGCCGCCATCCAGTGTCGAAAACGAGCTCGAATTCATCGATGATATCAGATCCACTAGTGGCCTATGC
GGCCGCGGATCTGCCGGTCTCCCTATAGTGAGTCGTATTAATTTCGATAAGCCAGGTTAACCTGCATTAA
TGAATCGGCCAACGCGCGGGGAGAGGCGGTTTGCGTATTGGGCGCTCTTCCGCTTCCTCGCTCACTGACT
CGCTGCGCTCGGTCGTTCGGCTGCGGCGAGCGGTATCAGCTCACTCAAAGGCGGTAATACGGTTATCCAC
AGAATCAGGGGATAACGCAGGAAAGAACATGTGAGCAAAAGGCCAGCAAAAGGCCAGGAACCGTAAAAAG
GCCGCGTTGCTGGCGTTTTTCCATAGGCTCCGCCCCCCTGACGAGCATCACAAAAATCGACGCTCAAGTC
AGAGGTGGCGAAACCCGACAGGACTATAAAGATACCAGGCGTTTCCCCCTGGAAGCTCCCTCGTGCGCTC
TCCTGTTCCGACCCTGCCGCTTACCGGATACCTGTCCGCCTTTCTCCCTTCGGGAAGCGTGGCGCTTTCT
CAATGCTCACGCTGTAGGTATCTCAGTTCGGTGTAGGTCGTTCGCTCCAAGCTGGGCTGTGTGCACGAAC
CCCCCGTTCAGCCCGACCGCTGCGCCTTATCCGGTAACTATCGTCTTGAGTCCAACCCGGTAAGACACGA
CTTATCGCCACTGGCAGCAGCCACTGGTAACAGGATTAGCAGAGCGAGGTATGTAGGCGGTGCTACAGAG
TTCTTGAAGTGGTGGCCTAACTACGGCTACACTAGAAGGACAGTATTTGGTATCTGCGCTCTGCTGAAGC
CAGTTACCTTCGGAAAAAGAGTTGGTAGCTCTTGATCCGGCAAACAAACCACCGCTGGTAGCGGTGGTTT
TTTTGTTTGCAAGCAGCAGATTACGCGCAGAAAAAAAGGATCTCAAGAAGATCCTTTGATCTTTTCTACG
GGGTCTGACGCTCAGTGGAACGAAAACTCACGTTAAGGGATTTTGGTCATGAGATTATCAAAAAGGATCT
TCACCTAGATCCTTTTAAATTAAAAATGAAGTTTTAAATCAATCTAAAGTATATATGAGTAAACTTGGTC
TGACAGTTACCAATGCTTAATCAGTGAGGCACCTATCTCAGCGATCTGTCTATTTCGTTCATCCATAGTT
GCCTGACTCCCCGTCGTGTAGATAACTACGATACGGGAGGGCTTACCATCTGGCCCCAGTGCTGCAATGA
TACCGCGAGACCCACGCTCACCGGCTCCAGATTTATCAGCAATAAACCAGCCAGCCGGAAGGGCCGAGCG
CAGAAGTGGTCCTGCAACTTTATCCGCCTCCATCCAGTCTATTAATTGTTGCCGGGAAGCTAGAGTAAGT
AGTTCGCCAGTTAATAGTTT
