Features (pLannotate 1.2.2; 13 found; start..end, strand, type, name):
    184..772     -  rep_origin     ori: high-copy-number ColE1/pMB1/pBR322/pUC origin of replication
    943..1803    -  CDS            AmpR: β-lactamase; bla; confers resistance to ampicillin, carbenicillin, and related antibiotics
   1804..1908    -  promoter       AmpR promoter: bla
   2003..2038    +  CDS            rop (fragment): Rop protein, which maintains plasmids at low copy number; rop
   2140..2191    +  misc_feature   bom (fragment): basis of mobility region from pBR322
   2254..2272    +  promoter       SP6 promoter: promoter for bacteriophage SP6 RNA polymerase
   2342..3058    +  CDS            yeGFP: yeast-enhanced green fluorescent protein codons optimized for translation in S. cerevisiae and C. albicans
   3099..3286    +  terminator     ADH1 terminator: S. cerevisiae ADH1; transcription terminator for the S. cerevisiae alcohol dehydrogenase 1 (ADH1) gene
   3361..3704    +  promoter       TEF promoter: Ashbya gossypii TEF promoter
   3723..4511    +  CDS            URA3: PYRF_YEAST - Experimental evidence at protein level: Swiss-Prot protein existence level 1. From Saccharomyces cerevisiae (strain ATCC 204508 / S288c) (Baker's yeast).
   4523..4720    +  terminator     TEF terminator: Ashbya gossypii TEF terminator
   4828..4846    -  promoter       T7 promoter: promoter for bacteriophage T7 RNA polymerase
   4868..1       -  CDS            lacI (fragment) (across the origin): lac repressor; lacI; The lac repressor binds to the lac operator to inhibit transcription in E. coli. This inhibition can be relieved by adding lactose or isopropyl-β-D-thiogalactopyranoside (IPTG).
>Addgene plasmid #168058 | pFA6a-link-ymVenus-URA3 | addgene full sequence | sequence record 331863 | Addgene NGS Result
CTCTTCCGCTTCCTCGCTCACTGACTCGCTGCGCTCGGTCGTTCGGCTGCGGCGAGCGGTATCAGCTCAC
TCAAAGGCGGTAATACGGTTATCCACAGAATCAGGGGATAACGCAGGAAAGAACATGTGAGCAAAAGGCC
AGCAAAAGGCCAGGAACCGTAAAAAGGCCGCGTTGCTGGCGTTTTTCCATAGGCTCCGCCCCCCTGACGA
GCATCACAAAAATCGACGCTCAAGTCAGAGGTGGCGAAACCCGACAGGACTATAAAGATACCAGGCGTTT
CCCCCTGGAAGCTCCCTCGTGCGCTCTCCTGTTCCGACCCTGCCGCTTACCGGATACCTGTCCGCCTTTC
TCCCTTCGGGAAGCGTGGCGCTTTCTCATAGCTCACGCTGTAGGTATCTCAGTTCGGTGTAGGTCGTTCG
CTCCAAGCTGGGCTGTGTGCACGAACCCCCCGTTCAGCCCGACCGCTGCGCCTTATCCGGTAACTATCGT
CTTGAGTCCAACCCGGTAAGACACGACTTATCGCCACTGGCAGCAGCCACTGGTAACAGGATTAGCAGAG
CGAGGTATGTAGGCGGTGCTACAGAGTTCTTGAAGTGGTGGCCTAACTACGGCTACACTAGAAGAACAGT
ATTTGGTATCTGCGCTCTGCTGAAGCCAGTTACCTTCGGAAAAAGAGTTGGTAGCTCTTGATCCGGCAAA
CAAACCACCGCTGGTAGCGGTGGTTTTTTTGTTTGCAAGCAGCAGATTACGCGCAGAAAAAAAGGATCTC
AAGAAGATCCTTTGATCTTTTCTACGGGGTCTGACGCTCAGTGGAACGAAAACTCACGTTAAGGGATTTT
GGTCATGAGATTATCAAAAAGGATCTTCACCTAGATCCTTTTAAATTAAAAATGAAGTTTTAAATCAATC
TAAAGTATATATGAGTAAACTTGGTCTGACAGTTACCAATGCTTAATCAGTGAGGCACCTATCTCAGCGA
TCTGTCTATTTCGTTCATCCATAGTTGCCTGACTCCCCGTCGTGTAGATAACTACGATACGGGAGGGCTT
ACCATCTGGCCCCAGTGCTGCAATGATACCGCGAGACCCACGCTCACCGGCTCCAGATTTATCAGCAATA
AACCAGCCAGCCGGAAGGGCCGAGCGCAGAAGTGGTCCTGCAACTTTATCCGCCTCCATCCAGTCTATTA
ATTGTTGCCGGGAAGCTAGAGTAAGTAGTTCGCCAGTTAATAGTTTGCGCAACGTTGTTGCCATTGCTAC
AGGCATCGTGGTGTCACGCTCGTCGTTTGGTATGGCTTCATTCAGCTCCGGTTCCCAACGATCAAGGCGA
GTTACATGATCCCCCATGTTGTGCAAAAAAGCGGTTAGCTCCTTCGGTCCTCCGATCGTTGTCAGAAGTA
AGTTGGCCGCAGTGTTATCACTCATGGTTATGGCAGCACTGCATAATTCTCTTACTGTCATGCCATCCGT
AAGATGCTTTTCTGTGACTGGTGAGTACTCAACCAAGTCATTCTGAGAATAGTGTATGCGGCGACCGAGT
TGCTCTTGCCCGGCGTCAATACGGGATAATACCGCGCCACATAGCAGAACTTTAAAAGTGCTCATCATTG
GAAAACGTTCTTCGGGGCGAAAACTCTCAAGGATCTTACCGCTGTTGAGATCCAGTTCGATGTAACCCAC
TCGTGCACCCAACTGATCTTCAGCATCTTTTACTTTCACCAGCGTTTCTGGGTGAGCAAAAACAGGAAGG
CAAAATGCCGCAAAAAAGGGAATAAGGGCGACACGGAAATGTTGAATACTCATACTCTTCCTTTTTCAAT
ATTATTGAAGCATTTATCAGGGTTATTGTCTCATGAGCGGATACATATTTGAATGTATTTAGAAAAATAA
ACAAATAGGGGTTCCGCGCACATTTCCCCGAAAAGTGCCACCTGACGTCTAAGAAACCATTATTATCATG
ACATTAACCTATAAAAATAGGCGTATCACGAGGCCCTTTCGTCTCGCGCGTTTCGGTGATGACGGTGAAA
ACCTCTGACACATGCAGCTCCCGGAGACGGTCACAGCTTGTCTGTAAGCGGATGCCGGGAGCAGACAAGC
CCGTCAGGGCGCGTCAGCGGGTGTTGGCGGGTGTCGGGGCTGGCTTAACTATGCGGCATCAGAGCAGATT
GTACTGAGAGTGCACCATATGGACATATTGTCGTTAGAACGCGGCTACAATTAATACATAACCTTATGTA
TCATACACATACGATTTAGGTGACACTATAGAACGCGGCCGCCAGCTGAAGCTTCGTACGCTGCAGGTCG
ACGGATCGGTGACGGTGCTGGTTTAATTAACATGTCTAAAGGTGAAGAATTATTCACTGGTGTTGTCCCA
ATTTTGGTTGAATTAGATGGTGATGTTAATGGTCACAAATTTTCTGTCTCCGGTGAAGGTGAAGGTGATG
CTACTTACGGTAAATTGACCTTAAAATTGATTTGTACTACTGGTAAATTGCCAGTTCCATGGCCAACCTT
AGTCACTACTTTAGGTTATGGTTTGCAATGTTTTGCTAGATACCCAGATCATATGAAACAACATGACTTT
TTCAAGTCTGCCATGCCAGAAGGTTATGTTCAAGAAAGAACTATTTTTTTCAAAGATGACGGTAACTACA
AGACCAGAGCTGAAGTCAAGTTTGAAGGTGATACCTTAGTTAATAGAATCGAATTAAAAGGTATTGATTT
TAAAGAAGATGGTAACATTTTAGGTCACAAATTGGAATACAACTATAACTCTCACAATGTTTACATCACT
GCTGACAAACAAAAGAATGGTATCAAAGCTAACTTCAAAATTAGACACAACATTGAAGATGGTGGTGTTC
AATTAGCTGACCATTATCAACAAAATACTCCAATTGGTGATGGTCCAGTCTTGTTACCAGACAACCATTA
CTTATCCTATCAATCTAAATTATCCAAAGATCCAAACGAAAAGAGAGACCACATGGTCTTGTTAGAATTT
GTTACTGCTGCTGGTATTACCCATGGTATGGATGAATTGTACAAATAAGCGGCCGCCTCGAGGTCGACGG
CGCGCCACTTCTAAATAAGCGAATTTCTTATGATTTATGATTTTTATTATTAAATAAGTTATAAAAAAAA
TAAGTGTATACAAATTTTAAAGTGACTCTTAGGTTTTAAAACGAAAATTCTTATTCTTGAGTAACTCTTT
CCTGTAGGTCAGGTTGCTTTCTCAGGTATAGTATGAGGTCGCTCTTATTGACCACACCTCTACCGGCAGA
TCCGCTAGGGATAACAGGGTAATATAGATCTGTTTAGCTTGCCTCGTCCCCGCCGGGTCACCCGGCCAGC
GACATGGAGGCCCAGAATACCCTCCTTGACAGTCTTGACGTGCGCAGCTCAGGGGCATGATGTGACTGTC
GCCCGTACATTTAGCCCATACATCCCCATGTATAATCATTTGCATCCATACATTTTGATGGCCGCACGGC
GCGAAGCAAAAATTACGGCTCCTCGCTGCGGACCTGCGAGCAGGGAAACGCTCCCCTCACAGACGCGTTG
AATTGTCCCCACGCCGCGCCCCTGTAGAGAAATATAAAAGGTTAGGATTTGCCACTGAGGTTCTTCTTTC
ATATACTTCCTTTTAAAATCTTGCTAGGATACAGTTCTCACATCACATCCGAACATAAACAACCATGACA
GTCAACACTAAGACCTATAGTGAGAGAGCAGAAACTCATGCCTCACCAGTAGCACAACGATTATTTCGAT
TAATGGAACTGAAGAAAACCAATTTATGTGCATCAATTGATGTTGATACCACTAAGGAATTCCTTGAATT
AATTGATAAATTGGGTCCTTATGTATGCTTAATCAAGACTCATATTGATATAATCAATGATTTTTCCTAT
GAATCCACTATTGAACCATTATTAGAACTTTCACGTAAACATCAATTTATGATTTTTGAAGATAGAAAAT
TTGCTGATATTGGTAATACCGTGAAGAAACAATATATTGGTGGAGTTTATAAAATTAGTAGTTGGGCAGA
TATTACTAATGCTCATGGTGTCACTGGGAATGGAGTAGTTGAAGGATTAAAACAGGGAGCTAAAGAAACC
ACCACCAACCAAGAGCCAAGAGGGTTATTGATGTTAGCTGAATTATCATCAGTGGGATCATTAGCATATG
GAGAATATTCTCAAAAAACTGTTGAAATTGCTAAATCCGATAAGGAATTTGTTATTGGATTTATTGCCCA
ACGTGATATGGGTGGACAAGAAGAAGGATTTGATTGGCTTATTATGACACCTGGAGTTGGATTAGATGAT
AAAGGTGATGGATTAGGACAACAATATAGAACTGTTGATGAAGTTGTTAGCACTGGAACTGATATTATCA
TTGTTGGTAGAGGATTGTTTGGTAAAGGAAGAGATCCAGATATTGAAGGTAAAAGGTATAGAGATGCTGG
TTGGAATGCTTATTTGAAAAAGACTGGCCAATTATAATCAGTACTGACAATAAAAAGATTCTTGTTTTCA
AGAACTTGTCATTTGTATAGTTTTTTTATATTGTAGTTGTTCTATTTTAATCAAATGTTAGCGTGATTTA
TATTTTTTTTCGCCTCGACATCATCTGCCCAGATGCGAAGTTAAGTGCGCAGAAAGTAATATCATGCGTC
AATCGTATGTGAATGCTGGTCGCTATACTGCTGTCGATTCGATACTAACGCCGCCATCCAGTGTCGAAAA
CGAGCTCGAATTCATCGATGATATCAGATCCACTAGTGGCCTATGCGGCCGCGGATCTGCCGGTCTCCCT
ATAGTGAGTCGTATTAATTTCGATAAGCCAGGTTAACCTGCATTAATGAATCGGCCAACGCGCGGGGAGA
GGCGGTTTGCGTATTGGGCG
